>Addgene plasmid #205524 | pFH2.9_MMLV_Gag-P2A-eGFP | addgene full sequence | sequence record 408699 | Addgene NGS Result
GACGGATCGGGAGATCTCCCGATCCCCTATGGTGCACTCTCAGTACAATCTGCTCTGATGCCGCATAGTT
AAGCCAGTATCTGCTCCCTGCTTGTGTGTTGGAGGTCGCTGAGTAGTGCGCGAGCAAAATTTAAGCTACA
ACAAGGCAAGGCTTGACCGACAATTGCATGAAGAATCTGCTTAGGGTTAGGCGTTTTGCGCTGCTTCGCG
ATGTACGGGCCAGATATACGCGTTGACATTGATTATTGACTAGTTATTAATAGTAATCAATTACGGGGTC
ATTAGTTCATAGCCCATATATGGAGTTCCGCGTTACATAACTTACGGTAAATGGCCCGCCTGGCTGACCG
CCCAACGACCCCCGCCCATTGACGTCAATAATGACGTATGTTCCCATAGTAACGCCAATAGGGACTTTCC
ATTGACGTCAATGGGTGGAGTATTTACGGTAAACTGCCCACTTGGCAGTACATCAAGTGTATCATATGCC
AAGTACGCCCCCTATTGACGTCAATGACGGTAAATGGCCCGCCTGGCATTATGCCCAGTACATGACCTTA
TGGGACTTTCCTACTTGGCAGTACATCTACGTATTAGTCATCGCTATTACCATGGTGATGCGGTTTTGGC
AGTACATCAATGGGCGTGGATAGCGGTTTGACTCACGGGGATTTCCAAGTCTCCACCCCATTGACGTCAA
TGGGAGTTTGTTTTGGCACCAAAATCAACGGGACTTTCCAAAATGTCGTAACAACTCCGCCCCATTGACG
CAAATGGGCGGTAGGCGTGTACGGTGGGAGGTCTATATAAGCAGAGCTCTCTGGCTAACTAGAGAACCCA
CTGCTTACTGGCTTATCGAAATTAATACGACTCACTATAGGGAGACCCAAGCTGGCTAGCGTTTAAACTT
AAGCTTGGTACCGCCACCATGGGCCAGACCGTGACCACCCCTCTGAGCCTGACCCTGGGTCATTGGAAGG
ACGTCGAGCGGATCGCCCACAACCAGAGCGTGGACGTGAAAAAGAGACGGTGGGTGACCTTCTGCAGCGC
TGAGTGGCCTACCTTCAACGTGGGCTGGCCTCGGGATGGCACCTTTAATAGGGATCTGATTACCCAGGTT
AAGATCAAGGTGTTCTCCCCTGGCCCCCACGGCCACCCCGACCAGGTGCCTTACATCGTGACATGGGAGG
CTCTCGCCTTCGACCCTCCTCCTTGGGTTAAGCCTTTCGTGCACCCTAAGCCCCCCCCTCCTCTGCCTCC
ATCAGCTCCAAGCCTGCCCCTGGAACCTCCCCGGTCCACCCCCCCCAGAAGCAGCCTGTATCCAGCTCTG
ACCCCTTCTCTGGGCGCCAAGCCAAAGCCCCAAGTGCTGAGCGATAGCGGCGGACCTCTGATCGACCTGC
TGACCGAGGACCCTCCTCCTTACAGGGACCCCAGGCCTCCTCCTTCTGACAGAGACGGCAACGGCGGCGA
GGCCACACCTGCCGGCGAGGCCCCTGACCCCTCCCCAATGGCCAGCAGACTGCGGGGCAGAAGAGAACCC
CCTGTGGCCGACAGCACCACTAGCCAGGCCTTTCCTCTGAGAGCCGGAGGCAATGGCCAACTGCAGTACT
GGCCCTTCAGCTCTTCTGATCTGTACAACTGGAAAAACAACAATCCTTCTTTCAGCGAGGACCCTGGCAA
GCTGACCGCCCTGATCGAGAGCGTGCTGATCACCCACCAGCCTACATGGGATGATTGCCAGCAGCTGCTG
GGAACACTGCTCACCGGCGAAGAGAAGCAAAGAGTGCTGCTCGAGGCCAGAAAGGCCGTGCGAGGCGACG
ACGGCAGACCTACACAGCTGCCTAACGAGGTGGACGCCGCCTTCCCCCTGGAAAGACCCGACTGGGACTA
CACCACACAGGCCGGCAGAAACCACCTGGTCCACTACCGGCAGCTTCTGCTGGCAGGCCTGCAGAACGCC
GGCAGATCTCCAACAAACCTGGCTAAAGTGAAGGGCATCACACAAGGCCCTAATGAGAGCCCCAGCGCCT
TTCTGGAAAGACTGAAAGAAGCCTACCGGAGATATACACCCTACGACCCCGAGGACCCTGGACAGGAGAC
CAACGTGTCTATGAGCTTCATCTGGCAGAGCGCTCCTGACATCGGCCGCAAGCTGGAACGCCTCGAGGAC
CTGAAGAACAAGACCCTGGGCGATCTGGTGCGGGAAGCCGAGAAAATCTTCAACAAGCGGGAAACCCCTG
AGGAACGGGAAGAGAGAATCAGACGGGAGACAGAGGAAAAGGAAGAGAGAAGAAGAACCGAAGATGAGCA
GAAGGAAAAGGAGAGAGATAGACGGCGGCACAGAGAAATGAGCAAGCTGCTGGCCACCGTGGTGTCCGGA
CAGAAACAGGACAGACAGGGCGGAGAGAGACGGCGGAGCCAGCTGGACAGAGATCAATGTGCCTACTGCA
AGGAGAAAGGCCACTGGGCCAAGGACTGCCCTAAGAAGCCCAGAGGACCTAGAGGCCCTAGACCTCAGAC
ATCCCTGCTGGCTACTAACTTCAGCCTGCTGAAGCAGGCTGGAGACGTGGAGGAGAACCCTGGACCTATG
AGCAAGGGCGAGGAGCTGTTCACCGGGGTGGTGCCCATCCTGGTCGAGCTGGACGGCGACGTAAACGGCC
ACAAGTTCAGCGTGTCCGGCGAGGGCGAGGGCGATGCCACCTACGGCAAGCTGACCCTGAAGTTCATCTG
CACCACCGGCAAGCTGCCCGTGCCCTGGCCCACCCTCGTGACCACCCTGACCTACGGCGTGCAGTGCTTC
AGCCGCTACCCCGACCACATGAAGCAGCACGACTTCTTCAAGTCCGCCATGCCCGAAGGCTACGTCCAGG
AGCGCACCATCTTCTTCAAGGACGACGGCAACTACAAGACCCGCGCCGAGGTGAAGTTCGAGGGCGACAC
CCTGGTGAACCGCATCGAGCTGAAGGGCATCGACTTCAAGGAGGACGGCAACATCCTGGGGCACAAGCTG
GAGTACAACTACAACAGCCACAACGTCTATATCATGGCCGACAAGCAGAAGAACGGCATCAAGGTGAACT
TCAAGATCCGCCACAACATCGAGGACGGCAGCGTGCAGCTCGCCGACCACTACCAGCAGAACACCCCCAT
CGGCGACGGCCCCGTGCTGCTGCCCGACAACCACTACCTGAGCACCCAGTCCGCCCTGAGCAAAGACCCC
AACGAGAAGCGCGATCACATGGTCCTGCTGGAGTTCGTGACCGCCGCCGGGATCACTCACGGCATGGACG
AGCTGTACAAGTAAGGGCCCGTTTAAACCCGCTGATCAGCCTCGACTGTGCCTTCTAGTTGCCAGCCATC
TGTTGTTTGCCCCTCCCCCGTGCCTTCCTTGACCCTGGAAGGTGCCACTCCCACTGTCCTTTCCTAATAA
AATGAGGAAATTGCATCGCATTGTCTGAGTAGGTGTCATTCTATTCTGGGGGGTGGGGTGGGGCAGGACA
GCAAGGGGGAGGATTGGGAAGACAATAGCAGGCATGCTGGGGATGCGGTGGGCTCTATGGCTTCTGAGGC
GGAAAGAACCAGCTGGGGCTCTAGGGGGTATCCCC
[124 nt withheld, positions 3606-3729]
C
[91 nt withheld, positions 3731-3821]
A
[49 nt withheld, positions 3823-3871]
CCTTTGACGTTGGAGTCCACGTTCTTT
[37 nt withheld, positions 3899-3935]
ACCCTATCTCGGTCTATTCTTTTGATTTATAAGGGATTTTGCCGATTTCGGCCTATTGGTTAAAAAATGA
GCTGATTTAACAAAAATTTAACGCGAATTAATTCTGTGGAATGTGTGTCAGTTAGGGTGTGGAAAGTCCC
CAGGCTCCCCAGCAGGCAGAAGTATGCAAAGCATGCATCTCAATTAGTCAGCAACCAGGTGTGGAAAGTC
CCCAGGCTCCCCAGCAGGCAGAAGTATGCAAAGCATGCATCTCAATTAGTCAGCAACCATAGTCCCGCCC
CTAACTCCGCCCATCCCGCCCCTAACTCCGCCCAGTTCCGCCCATTCTCCGCCCCATGGCTGACTAATTT
TTTTTATTTATGCAGAGGCCGAGGCCGCCTCTGCCTCTGAGCTATTCCAGAAGTAGTGAGGAGGCTTTTT
TGGAGGCCTAGGCTTTTGCAAAAAGCTCCCGGGAGCTTGTATATCCATTTTCGGATCTGATCAAGAGACA
GGATGAGGATCGTTTCGCATGATTGAACAAGATGGATTGCACGCAGGTTCTCCGGCCGCTTGGGTGGAGA
GGCTATTCGGCTATGACTGGGCACAACAGACAATCGGCTGCTCTGATGCCGCCGTGTTCCGGCTGTCAGC
GCAGGGGCGCCCGGTTCTTTTTGTCAAGACCGACCTGTCCGGTGCCCTGAATGAACTGCAGGACGAGGCA
GCGCGGCTATCGTGGCTGGCCACGACGGGCGTTCCTTGCGCAGCTGTGCTCGACGTTGTCACTGAAGCGG
GAAGGGACTGGCTGCTATTGGGCGAAGTGCCGGGGCAGGATCTCCTGTCATCTCACCTTGCTCCTGCCGA
GAAAGTATCCATCATGGCTGATGCAATGCGGCGGCTGCATACGCTTGATCCGGCTACCTGCCCATTCGAC
CACCAAGCGAAACATCGCATCGAGCGAGCACGTACTCGGATGGAAGCCGGTCTTGTCGATCAGGATGATC
TGGACGAAGAGCATCAGGGGCTCGCGCCAGCCGAACTGTTCGCCAGGCTCAAGGCGCGCATGCCCGACGG
CGAGGATCTCGTCGTGACCCATGGCGATGCCTGCTTGCCGAATATCATGGTGGAAAATGGCCGCTTTTCT
GGATTCATCGACTGTGGCCGGCTGGGTGTGGCGGACCGCTATCAGGACATAGCGTTGGCTACCCGTGATA
TTGCTGAAGAGCTTGGCGGCGAATGGGCTGACCGCTTCCTCGTGCTTTACGGTATCGCCGCTCCCGATTC
GCAGCGCATCGCCTTCTATCGCCTTCTTGACGAGTTCTTCTGAGCGGGACTCTGGGGTTCGAAATGACCG
ACCAAGCGACGCCCAACCTGCCATCACGAGATTTCGATTCCACCGCCGCCTTCTATGAAAGGTTGGGCTT
CGGAATCGTTTTCCGGGACGCCGGCTGGATGATCCTCCAGCGCGGGGATCTCATGCTGGAGTTCTTCGCC
CACCCCAACTTGTTTATTGCAGCTTATAATGGTTACAAATAAAGCAATAGCATCACAAATTTCACAAATA
AAGCATTTTTTTCACTGCATTCTAGTTGTGGTTTGTCCAAACTCATCAATGTATCTTATCATGTCTGTAT
ACCGTCGACCTCTAGCTAGAGCTTGGCGTAATCATGGTCATAGCTGTTTCCTGTGTGAAATTGTTATCCG
CTCACAATTCCACACAACATACGAGCCGGAAGCATAAAGTGTAAAGCCTGGGGTGCCTAATGAGTGAGCT
AACTCACATTAATTGCGTTGCGCTCACTGCCCGCTTTCCAGTCGGGAAACCTGTCGTGCCAGCTGCATTA
ATGAATCGGCCAACGCGCGGGGAGAGGCGGTTTGCGTATTGGGCGCTCTTCCGCTTCCTCGCTCACTGAC
TCGCTGCGCTCGGTCGTTCGGCTGCGGCGAGCGGTATCAGCTCACTCAAAGGCGGTAATACGGTTATCCA
CAGAATCAGGGGATAACGCAGGAAAGAACATGTGAGCAAAAGGCCAGCAAAAGGCCAGGAACCGTAAAAA
GGCCGCGTTGCTGGCGTTTTTCCATAGGCTCCGCCCCCCTGACGAGCATCACAAAAATCGACGCTCAAGT
CAGAGGTGGCGAAACCCGACAGGACTATAAAGATACCAGGCGTTTCCCCCTGGAAGCTCCCTCGTGCGCT
CTCCTGTTCCGACCCTGCCGCTTACCGGATACCTGTCCGCCTTTCTCCCTTCGGGAAGCGTGGCGCTTTC
TCATAGCTCACGCTGTAGGTATCTCAGTTCGGTGTAGGTCGTTCGCTCCAAGCTGGGCTGTGTGCACGAA
CCCCCCGTTCAGCCCGACCGCTGCGCCTTATCCGGTAACTATCGTCTTGAGTCCAACCCGGTAAGACACG
ACTTATCGCCACTGGCAGCAGCCACTGGTAACAGGATTAGCAGAGCGAGGTATGTAGGCGGTGCTACAGA
GTTCTTGAAGTGGTGGCCTAACTACGGCTACACTAGAAGAACAGTATTTGGTATCTGCGCTCTGCTGAAG
CCAGTTACCTTCGGAAAAAGAGTTGGTAGCTCTTGATCCGGCAAACAAACCACCGCTGGTAGCGGTGGTT
TTTTTGTTTGCAAGCAGCAGATTACGCGCAGAAAAAAAGGATCTCAAGAAGATCCTTTGATCTTTTCTAC
GGGGTCTGACGCTCAGTGGAACGAAAACTCACGTTAAGGGATTTTGGTCATGAGATTATCAAAAAGGATC
TTCACCTAGATCCTTTTAAATTAAAAATGAAGTTTTAAATCAATCTAAAGTATATATGAGTAAACTTGGT
CTGACAGTTACCAATGCTTAATCAGTGAGGCACCTATCTCAGCGATCTGTCTATTTCGTTCATCCATAGT
TGCCTGACTCCCCGTCGTGTAGATAACTACGATACGGGAGGGCTTACCATCTGGCCCCAGTGCTGCAATG
ATACCGCGAGACCCACGCTCACCGGCTCCAGATTTATCAGCAATAAACCAGCCAGCCGGAAGGGCCGAGC
GCAGAAGTGGTCCTGCAACTTTATCCGCCTCCATCCAGTCTATTAATTGTTGCCGGGAAGCTAGAGTAAG
TAGTTCGCCAGTTAATAGTTTGCGCAACGTTGTTGCCATTGCTACAGGCATCGTGGTGTCACGCTCGTCG
TTTGGTATGGCTTCATTCAGCTCCGGTTCCCAACGATCAAGGCGAGTTACATGATCCCCCATGTTGTGCA
AAAAAGCGGTTAGCTCCTTCGGTCCTCCGATCGTTGTCAGAAGTAAGTTGGCCGCAGTGTTATCACTCAT
GGTTATGGCAGCACTGCATAATTCTCTTACTGTCATGCCATCCGTAAGATGCTTTTCTGTGACTGGTGAG
TACTCAACCAAGTCATTCTGAGAATAGTGTATGCGGCGACCGAGTTGCTCTTGCCCGGCGTCAATACGGG
ATAATACCGCGCCACATAGCAGAACTTTAAAAGTGCTCATCATTGGAAAACGTTCTTCGGGGCGAAAACT
CTCAAGGATCTTACCGCTGTTGAGATCCAGTTCGATGTAACCCACTCGTGCACCCAACTGATCTTCAGCA
TCTTTTACTTTCACCAGCGTTTCTGGGTGAGCAAAAACAGGAAGGCAAAATGCCGCAAAAAAGGGAATAA
GGGCGACACGGAAATGTTGAATACTCATACTCTTCCTTTTTCAATATTATTGAAGCATTTATCAGGGTTA
TTGTCTCATGAGCGGATACATATTTGAATGTATTTAGAAAAATAAACAAATAGGGGTTCCGCGCACATTT
CCCCGAAAAGTGCCACCTGACGTC
Features (pLannotate 1.2.2; 21 found; start..end, strand, type, name):
     28..80      -  misc_feature   bom (fragment): basis of mobility region from pBR322
    235..614     +  enhancer       CMV enhancer: human cytomegalovirus immediate early enhancer
    615..818     +  promoter       CMV promoter: human cytomegalovirus (CMV) immediate early promoter
    814..847     +  LTR            5' LTR (truncated) (fragment): truncated 5' long terminal repeat (LTR) from HIV-1
    863..881     +  promoter       T7 promoter: promoter for bacteriophage T7 RNA polymerase
    929..2530    +  CDS            gag: GAG_MLVMS - Experimental evidence at protein level: Swiss-Prot protein existence level 1. [Nucleocapsid protein p10-Gag]: Involved in the packaging and encapsidation of two copies of the genome. Binds with high affinity to conserved UCUG elements within the packaging signal, located near the 5'-end of the genome. This binding is dependent on genome dimerization. From Moloney murine leukemia virus (isolate Shinnick) (MoMLV).
   2588..3301    +  CDS            GFP (S65T): GFP (S65T) is a basic (constitutively fluorescent) green fluorescent protein published in 1995, derived from Aequorea victoria.
   3336..3560    +  polyA_signal   bGH poly(A) signal: bovine growth hormone polyadenylation signal
   3564..3585    +  promoter       SV40 promoter (fragment): SV40 enhancer and early promoter
   3606..4034    +  rep_origin     f1 ori (sequence partly withheld): f1 bacteriophage origin of replication; arrow indicates direction of (+) strand synthesis
   4048..4377    +  promoter       SV40 promoter: SV40 enhancer and early promoter
   4444..5235    +  CDS            neo: KKA2_KLEPN - Also known as kan, nptII. Experimental evidence at protein level: Swiss-Prot protein existence level 1. Resistance to kanamycin, neomycin, paromomycin, ribostamycin, butirosin and gentamicin B. From Klebsiella pneumoniae.
   5259..5417    +  CDS            ble (fragment): BLE_KLEPN - Experimental evidence at protein level: Swiss-Prot protein existence level 1. Binding protein with a strong affinity to the bleomycin family of antibiotics. Binds to CL990; an antimitotic-antibiotic compound. From Klebsiella pneumoniae.
   5412..5533    +  polyA_signal   SV40 poly(A) signal: SV40 polyadenylation signal
   5606..5622    -  protein_bind   lac operator: The lac repressor binds to the lac operator to inhibit transcription in E. coli. This inhibition can be relieved by adding lactose or isopropyl-β-D-thiogalactopyranoside (IPTG). lac repressor encoded by lacI
   5630..5660    -  promoter       lac promoter: promoter for the E. coli lac operon
   5675..5696    -  protein_bind   CAP binding site: CAP binding activates transcription in the presence of cAMP. E. coli catabolite activator protein
   5709..5801    -  CDS            lacI (fragment): lac repressor; lacI; The lac repressor binds to the lac operator to inhibit transcription in E. coli. This inhibition can be relieved by adding lactose or isopropyl-β-D-thiogalactopyranoside (IPTG).
   5984..6572    -  rep_origin     ori: high-copy-number ColE1/pMB1/pBR322/pUC origin of replication
   6743..7603    -  CDS            AmpR: β-lactamase; bla; confers resistance to ampicillin, carbenicillin, and related antibiotics
   7604..7708    -  promoter       AmpR promoter: bla
