[The description below was written by a language model from this plasmid's Addgene catalogue record and pLannotate feature annotations shown in this document.]
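Description:
pFH2.9_MMLV_Gag-P2A-eGFP is a mammalian expression plasmid built on the pcDNA3.1 backbone, about 7.7 kb in its sequenced form. It is maintained in E. coli through a high-copy ColE1/pUC-type origin and an ampicillin resistance gene (β-lactamase with its own promoter). It also carries the f1 phage origin typical of this backbone. The feature table shows an SV40 early promoter driving a neomycin/kanamycin phosphotransferase gene with an SV40 polyadenylation signal, which in principle allows G418 selection of mammalian cells. The catalogue entry, however, lists only eGFP as the selectable marker. Small annotated fragments (a short HIV-1 LTR-like match just after the CMV promoter, ble, lacI, bom and a partial SV40 promoter) appear to be backbone remnants or short similarity hits rather than functional parts.

The payload is a single transcription unit driven by the human CMV immediate-early enhancer and promoter and terminated by the bovine growth hormone polyadenylation signal. A T7 promoter lies upstream of the coding region. The open reading frame encodes wild-type Gag of Moloney murine leukemia virus, the structural polyprotein that assembles into virus-like particles and whose nucleocapsid domain binds RNA. It is followed by a green fluorescent protein, annotated as a GFP S65T-type match and named eGFP in the record. The P2A peptide given in the name is not separately annotated but would occupy the short gap between the two coding sequences. It causes ribosomal skipping, so Gag and eGFP are produced as separate proteins from one mRNA, and fluorescence marks cells expressing Gag. The stated purpose is simply expression of Gag-P2A-eGFP, and the associated publication concerns engineered RNA export from living cells.
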