Addgene plasmid #205524: pFH2.9_MMLV_Gag-P2A-eGFP
Purpose: Express MMLV Gag-P2A-eGFP
Depositing lab: Michael Elowitz. Depositing organization: California Institute of Technology. Publication: Engineering RNA export for measurement and manipulation of living cells. Horns F, Martinez JA, Fan C, Haque M, Linton JM, Tobin V, Santat L, Maggiolo AO, Bjorkman PJ, Lois C, Elowitz MB. Cell. 2023 Jul 10:S0092-8674(23)00689-X. doi: 10.1016/j.cell.2023.06.013. PubMed 37437570.
Backbone
  Vector backbone: pcDNA3.1
  Vector type: Mammalian Expression
  Selectable markers: eGFP
Growth in bacteria
  Bacterial resistance: Ampicillin, 100 μg/mL
  Growth temperature: 37°C
  Growth strain: NEB Stable
  Copy number: High Copy
Gene/Insert
  Gene/Insert name: Gag
  Species: Synthetic
  Mutation: WT
  Promoter: CMV
  Cloning method: Restriction Enzyme; 5′ cloning site unknown (unknown if destroyed); 3′ cloning site unknown (unknown if destroyed)
Terms and licenses: Academic/Nonprofit Terms; Industry Terms: Not Available to Industry
How to cite: pFH2.9_MMLV_Gag-P2A-eGFP was a gift from Michael Elowitz (Addgene plasmid # 205524 ; http://n2t.net/addgene:205524 ; RRID:Addgene_205524)
